>Addgene plasmid #227259 | qTAG-C-mScarlet-EFS-Puro | addgene full sequence | sequence record 451271 | Addgene NGS Result
TCGCGCGTTTCGGTGATGACGGTGAAAACCTCTGACACATGCAGCTCCCGGAGACGGTCACAGCTTGTCT
GTAAGCGGATGCCGGGAGCAGACAAGCCCGTCAGGGCGCGTCAGCGGGTGTTGGCGGGTGTCGGGGCTGG
CTTAACTATGCGGCATCAGAGCAGATTGTACTGAGAGTGCACCATATGCGGTGTGAAATACCGCACAGAT
GCGTAAGGAGAAAATACCGCATCAGGCGCCATTCGCCATTCAGGCTGCGCAACTGTTGGGAAGGGCGATC
GGTGCGGGCCTCTTCGCTATTACGCCAGCTGGCGAAAGGGGGATGTGCTGCAAGGCGATTAAGTTGGGTA
ACGCCAGGGTTTTCCCAGTCACGACGTTGTAAAACGACGGCCAGTGAATTCGGAGGAAGCGGAGGATCTG
GCGGTACCGGTGGAGGCGGATCTATGGTGAGCAAGGGCGAGGCAGTGATCAAGGAGTTCATGCGGTTCAA
GGTGCACATGGAGGGCTCCATGAACGGCCACGAGTTCGAGATCGAGGGCGAGGGCGAGGGCCGCCCCTAC
GAGGGCACCCAGACCGCCAAGCTGAAGGTGACCAAGGGTGGCCCCCTGCCCTTCTCCTGGGACATCCTGT
CCCCTCAGTTCATGTACGGCTCCAGGGCCTTCACCAAGCACCCCGCCGACATCCCCGACTACTATAAGCA
GTCCTTCCCCGAGGGCTTCAAGTGGGAGCGCGTGATGAACTTCGAGGACGGCGGCGCCGTGACCGTGACC
CAGGACACCTCCCTGGAGGACGGCACCCTGATCTACAAGGTGAAGCTCCGCGGCACCAACTTCCCTCCTG
ACGGCCCCGTAATGCAGAAGAAGACAATGGGCTGGGAAGCGTCCACCGAGCGGTTGTACCCCGAGGACGG
CGTGCTGAAGGGCGACATTAAGATGGCCCTGCGCCTGAAGGACGGCGGCCGCTACCTGGCGGACTTCAAG
ACCACCTACAAGGCCAAGAAGCCCGTGCAGATGCCCGGCGCCTACAACGTCGACCGCAAGTTGGACATCA
CCTCCCACAACGAGGACTACACCGTGGTGGAACAGTACGAACGCTCCGAGGGCCGCCACTCCACCGGCGG
CATGGACGAGCTGTACAAGGGAGGTGGCGGTTCCGGCAAGCCCATCCCCAACCCCCTGCTGGGCCTGGAC
AGCACCGGAGGTGGCGGATCAACGCGTTACCGTTCGTATAGCATACATTATACGAAGTTATCTGGATCCT
GATAATGATCATAATCAGCCATACCACATTTGTAGAGGTTTTACTTGCTTTAAAAAACCTCCCACACCTC
CCCCTGAACCTGAAACATAAAATGAATGCAATTGTTGTTGTTAACTTGTTTATTGCAGCTTATAATGGTT
ACAAATAAAGCAATAGCATCACAAATTTCACAAATAAAGCATTTTTTTCACTGCATTCTAGTTGTGGTTT
GTCCAAACTCATCAATGTATCTTACTAGATTAGGTCTTGAAAGGAGTGGGAATTGGCTCCGGTGCCCGTC
AGTGGGCAGAGCGCACATCGCCCACAGTCCCCGAGAAGTTGGGGGGAGGGGTCGGCAATTGATCCGGTGC
CTAGAGAAGGTGGCGCGGGGTAAACTGGGAAAGTGATGTCGTGTACTGGCTCCGCCTTTTTCCCGAGGGT
GGGGGAGAACCGTATATAAGTGCAGTAGTCGCCGTGAACGTTCTTTTTCGCAACGGGTTTGCCGCCAGAA
CACAGGGCCTCTAGAATGACCGAGTACAAGCCCACGGTGCGCCTCGCCACCCGCGACGACGTCCCCAGGG
CCGTACGCACCCTCGCCGCCGCGTTCGCCGACTACCCCGCCACGCGCCACACCGTCGATCCGGACCGCCA
CATCGAGCGGGTCACCGAGCTGCAAGAACTCTTCCTCACGCGCGTCGGGCTCGACATCGGCAAGGTGTGG
GTCGCGGACGACGGCGCCGCGGTGGCGGTCTGGACCACGCCGGAGAGCGTCGAAGCGGGGGCGGTGTTCG
CCGAGATCGGCCCGCGCATGGCCGAGTTGAGCGGTTCCCGGCTGGCCGCGCAGCAACAGATGGAAGGCCT
CCTGGCGCCGCACCGGCCCAAGGAGCCCGCGTGGTTCCTGGCCACCGTCGGCGTCTCGCCCGACCACCAG
GGCAAGGGTCTGGGCAGCGCCGTCGTGCTCCCCGGAGTGGAGGCGGCCGAGCGCGCCGGGGTGCCCGCCT
TCCTGGAGACCTCCGCGCCCCGCAACCTCCCCTTCTACGAGCGGCTCGGCTTCACCGTCACCGCCGACGT
CGAGGTGCCCGAAGGACCGCGCACCTGGTGCATGACCCGCAAGCCCGGTGCCCCCGGGATAACTTCGTAT
AGCATACATTATACGAACGGTAGCCTCGAGACCGGTAAGAGCAAGTGAAAGCTTGGCGTAATCATGGTCA
TAGCTGTTTCCTGTGTGAAATTGTTATCCGCTCACAATTCCACACAACATACGAGCCGGAAGCATAAAGT
GTAAAGCCTGGGGTGCCTAATGAGTGAGCTAACTCACATTAATTGCGTTGCGCTCACTGCCCGCTTTCCA
GTCGGGAAACCTGTCGTGCCAGCTGCATTAATGAATCGGCCAACGCGCGGGGAGAGGCGGTTTGCGTATT
GGGCGCTCTTCCGCTTCCTCGCTCACTGACTCGCTGCGCTCGGTCGTTCGGCTGCGGCGAGCGGTATCAG
CTCACTCAAAGGCGGTAATACGGTTATCCACAGAATCAGGGGATAACGCAGGAAAGAACATGTGAGCAAA
AGGCCAGCAAAAGGCCAGGAACCGTAAAAAGGCCGCGTTGCTGGCGTTTTTCCATAGGCTCCGCCCCCCT
GACGAGCATCACAAAAATCGACGCTCAAGTCAGAGGTGGCGAAACCCGACAGGACTATAAAGATACCAGG
CGTTTCCCCCTGGAAGCTCCCTCGTGCGCTCTCCTGTTCCGACCCTGCCGCTTACCGGATACCTGTCCGC
CTTTCTCCCTTCGGGAAGCGTGGCGCTTTCTCATAGCTCACGCTGTAGGTATCTCAGTTCGGTGTAGGTC
GTTCGCTCCAAGCTGGGCTGTGTGCACGAACCCCCCGTTCAGCCCGACCGCTGCGCCTTATCCGGTAACT
ATCGTCTTGAGTCCAACCCGGTAAGACACGACTTATCGCCACTGGCAGCAGCCACTGGTAACAGGATTAG
CAGAGCGAGGTATGTAGGCGGTGCTACAGAGTTCTTGAAGTGGTGGCCTAACTACGGCTACACTAGAAGA
ACAGTATTTGGTATCTGCGCTCTGCTGAAGCCAGTTACCTTCGGAAAAAGAGTTGGTAGCTCTTGATCCG
GCAAACAAACCACCGCTGGTAGCGGTGGTTTTTTTGTTTGCAAGCAGCAGATTACGCGCAGAAAAAAAGG
ATCTCAAGAAGATCCTTTGATCTTTTCTACGGGGTCTGACGCTCAGTGGAACGAAAACTCACGTTAAGGG
ATTTTGGTCATGAGATTATCAAAAAGGATCTTCACCTAGATCCTTTTAAATTAAAAATGAAGTTTTAAAT
CAATCTAAAGTATATATGAGTAAACTTGGTCTGACAGTTACCAATGCTTAATCAGTGAGGCACCTATCTC
AGCGATCTGTCTATTTCGTTCATCCATAGTTGCCTGACTCCCCGTCGTGTAGATAACTACGATACGGGAG
GGCTTACCATCTGGCCCCAGTGCTGCAATGATACCGCGAGACCCACGCTCACCGGCTCCAGATTTATCAG
CAATAAACCAGCCAGCCGGAAGGGCCGAGCGCAGAAGTGGTCCTGCAACTTTATCCGCCTCCATCCAGTC
TATTAATTGTTGCCGGGAAGCTAGAGTAAGTAGTTCGCCAGTTAATAGTTTGCGCAACGTTGTTGCCATT
GCTACAGGCATCGTGGTGTCACGCTCGTCGTTTGGTATGGCTTCATTCAGCTCCGGTTCCCAACGATCAA
GGCGAGTTACATGATCCCCCATGTTGTGCAAAAAAGCGGTTAGCTCCTTCGGTCCTCCGATCGTTGTCAG
AAGTAAGTTGGCCGCAGTGTTATCACTCATGGTTATGGCAGCACTGCATAATTCTCTTACTGTCATGCCA
TCCGTAAGATGCTTTTCTGTGACTGGTGAGTACTCAACCAAGTCATTCTGAGAATAGTGTATGCGGCGAC
CGAGTTGCTCTTGCCCGGCGTCAATACGGGATAATACCGCGCCACATAGCAGAACTTTAAAAGTGCTCAT
CATTGGAAAACGTTCTTCGGGGCGAAAACTCTCAAGGATCTTACCGCTGTTGAGATCCAGTTCGATGTAA
CCCACTCGTGCACCCAACTGATCTTCAGCATCTTTTACTTTCACCAGCGTTTCTGGGTGAGCAAAAACAG
GAAGGCAAAATGCCGCAAAAAAGGGAATAAGGGCGACACGGAAATGTTGAATACTCATACTCTTCCTTTT
TCAATATTATTGAAGCATTTATCAGGGTTATTGTCTCATGAGCGGATACATATTTGAATGTATTTAGAAA
AATAAACAAATAGGGGTTCCGCGCACATTTCCCCGAAAAGTGCCACCTGACGTCTAAGAAACCATTATTA
TCATGACATTAACCTATAAAAATAGGCGTATCACGAGGCCCTTTCGTC
Features (pLannotate 1.2.2; 18 found; start..end, strand, type, name):
    137..236     +  misc_feature   bom (fragment): basis of mobility region from pBR322
    242..399     -  CDS            lacZα (fragment): LacZα fragment of β-galactosidase; lacZ fragment
    444..1139    +  CDS            mScarlet: mScarlet is a basic (constitutively fluorescent) red fluorescent protein published in 2016, derived from synthetic construct. It has moderate acid sensitivity.
   1218..1251    +  protein_bind   lox71: Left element (LE) mutant of loxP (Araki et al., 2010). Cre-mediated recombination occurs in the 8-bp core sequence (GCATACAT). Cre recombinase
   1265..1350    +  CDS            large T antigen (fragment): large T antigen from SV40 (simian virus 40)
   1373..1494    +  polyA_signal   SV40 poly(A) signal: SV40 polyadenylation signal
   1501..1518    +  CDS            small t antigen (fragment): SV40 (simian virus 40) small t antigen
   1544..1755    +  promoter       EF-1α core promoter: core promoter for human elongation factor EF-1α
   1766..2362    +  CDS            PuroR (fragment): puromycin N-acetyltransferase; pac from Streptomyces; confers resistance to puromycin
   2369..2402    +  protein_bind   lox66: Right element (RE) mutant of loxP (Araki et al., 2010). Cre-mediated recombination occurs in the 8-bp core sequence (GCATACAT). Cre recombinase
   2471..2487    -  protein_bind   lac operator: The lac repressor binds to the lac operator to inhibit transcription in E. coli. This inhibition can be relieved by adding lactose or isopropyl-β-D-thiogalactopyranoside (IPTG). lac repressor encoded by lacI
   2495..2525    -  promoter       lac promoter: promoter for the E. coli lac operon
   2540..2561    -  protein_bind   CAP binding site: CAP binding activates transcription in the presence of cAMP. E. coli catabolite activator protein
   2574..2666    -  CDS            lacI (fragment): lac repressor; lacI; The lac repressor binds to the lac operator to inhibit transcription in E. coli. This inhibition can be relieved by adding lactose or isopropyl-β-D-thiogalactopyranoside (IPTG).
   2849..3437    -  rep_origin     ori: high-copy-number ColE1/pMB1/pBR322/pUC origin of replication
   3608..4468    -  CDS            AmpR: β-lactamase; bla; confers resistance to ampicillin, carbenicillin, and related antibiotics
   4469..4573    -  promoter       AmpR promoter: bla
   4668..35      +  CDS            rop (fragment) (across the origin): Rop protein, which maintains plasmids at low copy number; rop
