[The description below was written by a language model from this plasmid's Addgene catalogue record and pLannotate feature annotations shown in this document.]
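Description:
qTAG-C-mScarlet-EFS-Puro is an empty donor plasmid for CRISPR-based endogenous tagging in mammalian cells, built on the pUC19 cloning backbone. It is propagated in E. coli as a high-copy plasmid through the ColE1/pUC origin and selected with ampicillin via the β-lactamase gene and its native promoter. Remnants of the pUC19 lacZα region, lac promoter/operator and CAP site flank the cassette, and the short bom, rop and lacI fragments annotated in the 4,668 nt sequence are backbone vestiges. No gene insert is recorded, because the plasmid is meant as a scaffold into which the user adds homology arms for a chosen locus.

The payload begins with an mScarlet red fluorescent protein coding sequence that has no annotated promoter of its own, consistent with its intended in-frame fusion to the C-terminus of an endogenous gene after homology-directed integration. Downstream, a lox71 site is followed by an SV40 polyadenylation signal (the small SV40 T-antigen fragments annotated around it are part of that region). Next come the EF-1α core promoter (EFS) driving puromycin N-acetyltransferase and a closing lox66 site. The independently expressed puromycin marker allows edited cells to be enriched regardless of how strongly the tagged gene is expressed. The same-orientation lox71/lox66 pair suggests that Cre recombinase can later excise the poly(A)-EFS-Puro segment, leaving mScarlet and a single lox scar, although the record does not spell this out. No separate poly(A) signal after the puromycin gene is annotated. The guide RNA and Cas9 needed for targeting are not carried on this plasmid.
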