Addgene plasmid #227259: qTAG-C-mScarlet-EFS-Puro
Purpose: (Empty Backbone) Empty C-terminus donor cassette. Integrate homology arms to target the C-terminus insertion of a mScarlet-EFS-Puro cassette
Depositing lab: Laurence Pelletier. Publication: qTAG: an adaptable plasmid scaffold for CRISPR-based endogenous tagging. Philip R, Sharma A, Matellan L, Erpf AC, Hsu WH, Tkach JM, Wyatt HDM, Pelletier L. EMBO J. 2024 Dec 12. doi: 10.1038/s44318-024-00337-5. PubMed 39668248.
Backbone
  Vector backbone: pUC19
  Backbone manufacturer: Invitrogen
  Backbone size (bp): 2686
  Vector type: Mammalian Expression, CRISPR ; Donor Cassette
  Selectable markers: Puromycin
Growth in bacteria
  Bacterial resistance: Ampicillin, 100 μg/mL
  Growth temperature: 37°C
  Growth strain: DH5alpha
  Copy number: High Copy
Gene/Insert
  Gene/Insert name: None
Terms and licenses: Academic/Nonprofit Terms; Industry Terms: Not Available to Industry
How to cite: qTAG-C-mScarlet-EFS-Puro was a gift from Laurence Pelletier (Addgene plasmid # 227259 ; http://n2t.net/addgene:227259 ; RRID:Addgene_227259)
